Addgene plasmid #115783: LV-Sox10MCS5-GFP
Purpose: This plasmid encodes for Sox10-MCS5-GFP reporter. Cell carrying this construct expresses green fluorescence under the control of SOX-MCS5 enhancer conjugated with cfos basal promoter.
Depositing lab: Fraser Sim. Depositing organization: University at Buffalo (SUNY Buffalo). Publication: Sox10-MCS5 enhancer dynamically tracks human oligodendrocyte progenitor fate. Pol SU, Lang JK, O'Bara MA, Cimato TR, McCallion AS, Sim FJ. Exp Neurol. 2013 Sep;247:694-702. doi: 10.1016/j.expneurol.2013.03.010. Epub 2013 Mar 16. PubMed 23507034.
Backbone
  Vector backbone: SIN18
  Backbone size w/o insert (bp): 6378
  Total vector size (bp): 7906
  Modifications to backbone: First, Sox10 multiple species conserved enhancer element 5 (MCS5, mouse CH15:79029307 CH15:79028761) coupled with a c-fos basal promoter was excised using Xho1/Age1 restriction enzyme digest from pXIG-MCS5Sox10-eGFP (plasmid described in Antonellis et al 2008). This was inserted into aMHC-eGFP-Res-Neo vector (Add gene # 21229) to replace the aMHC promoter. Rex-Neo selection cassette was removed by digesting the plasmid with Kpn1 and Spe1 plasmids, followed by blunting and blunt end ligation.
  Vector type: Lentiviral
Growth in bacteria
  Bacterial resistance: Ampicillin, 100 μg/mL
  Growth temperature: 37°C
  Growth strain: NEB Stable
  Copy number: Unknown
Gene/Insert
  Gene/Insert name: mouse derived SOX10 Multiple Species Conserved enhancer element 5 conjugated with cfos basal promoter
  Species: M. musculus (mouse)
  Insert size (bp): 546
  Promoter: SOX10 Multiple Species Conserved enhancer element 5 coupled with cfos basal promoter
  Tag / fusion protein: cfos basal promoter conjugated MCS5 promoter fused to eGFP (N terminal on insert)
  Cloning method: Restriction Enzyme; 5′ cloning site Xho1 (unknown if destroyed); 3′ cloning site Age1 (unknown if destroyed)
  Sequencing primers: 5′ AAAACTAGTctgggtccctccccacccag; 3′ AAAACTAGTttacttgtacagctcgtccatgcc
Resource information
  A portion of this plasmid was derived from a plasmid made by: The pXIG-Sox10-MCS5 plasmid contains Sox10 multiple species conserved enhancer element 5 (MCS5, mouse CH15:79029307CH15:79028761) coupled with a c-fos basal promoter and eGFP (as described in Antonellis, et al., 2008) was provided by A. McCallion of Johns Hopkins University. The single reporter lentivirus was generated by cloning Sox10 -MCS5:cfos enhancer/promoter cassette into the aMHCeGFP-Rex-Neo lentiviral reporter (AddGene, #21229) ( Kita-Matsuo et al., 2009 )
Terms and licenses: Academic/Nonprofit Terms; Industry Terms: Not Available to Industry
How to cite: LV-Sox10MCS5-GFP was a gift from Fraser Sim (Addgene plasmid # 115783 ; http://n2t.net/addgene:115783 ; RRID:Addgene_115783)
