[The description below was written by a language model from this plasmid's Addgene catalogue record and pLannotate feature annotations shown in this document.]
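Description:
LV-Sox10MCS5-GFP is a self-inactivating, HIV-1-based lentiviral reporter plasmid built on the SIN18 backbone, in which EGFP expression is controlled by a Sox10 enhancer. It is propagated in E. coli under ampicillin selection (AmpR with its bla promoter) from a high-copy ColE1/pUC-type origin. An f1 origin, an SV40 origin and leftover lac/lacZα, T3 and T7 cloning-vector elements are also annotated. The viral portion has an RSV promoter driving a truncated 5' LTR, followed by the Ψ packaging signal with a gag fragment, the RRE for Rev-dependent nuclear export, and the cPPT/CTS. Downstream of the reporter lie a WPRE, which enhances transcript expression, a ΔU3 3' LTR that inactivates LTR promoter activity after integration, and an SV40 poly(A) signal. This layout implies that packaging functions are supplied in trans.

The payload is the mouse Sox10 multiple species conserved enhancer element 5 (MCS5, listed as 546 bp) coupled to a c-fos basal promoter and placed upstream of EGFP. The automated feature table does not label the enhancer or the basal promoter. They presumably occupy the unannotated region between the cPPT/CTS and EGFP, where a pair of Gateway attB sites brackets a segment of about the enhancer's size. According to the record, the enhancer/promoter cassette was moved from an earlier MCS5-eGFP reporter plasmid into an αMHC-eGFP-Rex-Neo lentiviral reporter, replacing the αMHC promoter. The Rex-Neo cassette was then removed, so no mammalian selection marker remains. Transduced cells fluoresce green when the enhancer is active, and the associated publication used the reporter to track human oligodendrocyte progenitor fate. The sequenced record is 7,891 nt, slightly shorter than the 7,906 bp listed in the catalogue.
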