Features (pLannotate 1.2.2; 26 found; start..end, strand, type, name):
     26..130     +  promoter       AmpR promoter: bla
    131..991     +  CDS            AmpR: β-lactamase; bla; confers resistance to ampicillin, carbenicillin, and related antibiotics
   1162..1750    +  rep_origin     ori: high-copy-number ColE1/pMB1/pBR322/pUC origin of replication
   1933..2025    +  CDS            lacI (fragment): lac repressor; lacI; The lac repressor binds to the lac operator to inhibit transcription in E. coli. This inhibition can be relieved by adding lactose or isopropyl-β-D-thiogalactopyranoside (IPTG).
   2038..2059    +  protein_bind   CAP binding site: CAP binding activates transcription in the presence of cAMP. E. coli catabolite activator protein
   2074..2104    +  promoter       lac promoter: promoter for the E. coli lac operon
   2112..2128    +  protein_bind   lac operator: The lac repressor binds to the lac operator to inhibit transcription in E. coli. This inhibition can be relieved by adding lactose or isopropyl-β-D-thiogalactopyranoside (IPTG). lac repressor encoded by lacI
   2173..2191    +  promoter       T3 promoter: promoter for bacteriophage T3 RNA polymerase
   2219..2445    +  promoter       RSV promoter: Rous sarcoma virus enhancer/promoter
   2446..2626    +  LTR            5' LTR (truncated): truncated 5' long terminal repeat (LTR) from HIV-1
   2673..2798    +  misc_feature   HIV-1 Ψ: packaging signal of human immunodeficiency virus type 1
   2782..3145    +  CDS            HIV-1 gag (fragment): gag protein from human immunodeficiency virus 1; gag
   3291..3524    +  misc_feature   RRE: The Rev response element (RRE) of HIV-1 allows for Rev-dependent mRNA export from the nucleus to the cytoplasm.
   3901..4001    +  CDS            Rev (fragment): human immunodeficiency virus 1 (HIV-1) Rev protein; rev; enhances nuclear export of unspliced and incompletely spliced viral mRNAs
   4020..4137    +  misc_feature   cPPT/CTS: central polypurine tract and central termination sequence of HIV-1
   4167..4191    +  protein_bind   attB2: mutant version of attB; recombination site for the Gateway® BP reaction BP Clonase™
   4738..4762    -  protein_bind   attB1: mutant version of attB; recombination site for the Gateway® BP reaction BP Clonase™
   5005..5724    +  CDS            EGFP: the original enhanced GFP (Yang et al., 1996) mammalian codon-optimized
   5740..6328    +  misc_feature   WPRE: woodchuck hepatitis virus posttranscriptional regulatory element
   6585..6647    +  CDS            nef (fragment): NEF_HV1Z2 - Experimental evidence at protein level: Swiss-Prot protein existence level 1. Extracellular Nef protein targets CD4(+) T-lymphocytes for apoptosis by interacting with CXCR4 surface receptors. From Human immunodeficiency virus type 1 group M subtype D (isolate Z2/CDC-Z34) (HIV-1).
   6649..6882    +  LTR            3' LTR (ΔU3): self-inactivating 3' long terminal repeat (LTR) from HIV-1
   6954..7075    +  polyA_signal   SV40 poly(A) signal: SV40 polyadenylation signal
   7094..7229    +  rep_origin     SV40 ori: SV40 origin of replication
   7250..7268    -  promoter       T7 promoter: promoter for bacteriophage T7 RNA polymerase
   7276..7431    +  CDS            lacZα (fragment): LacZα fragment of β-galactosidase; lacZ fragment
   7436..7864    +  rep_origin     f1 ori (sequence partly withheld): f1 bacteriophage origin of replication; arrow indicates direction of (+) strand synthesis
>Addgene plasmid #115783 | LV-Sox10MCS5-GFP | addgene full sequence | sequence record 226907 | Addgene NGS Result
AGGTGGCACTTTTCGGGGAAATGTGCGCGGAACCCCTATTTGTTTATTTTTCTAAATACATTCAAATATG
TATCCGCTCATGAGACAATAACCCTGATAAATGCTTCAATAATATTGAAAAAGGAAGAGTATGAGTATTC
AACATTTCCGTGTCGCCCTTATTCCCTTTTTTGCGGCATTTTGCCTTCCTGTTTTTGCTCACCCAGAAAC
GCTGGTGAAAGTAAAAGATGCTGAAGATCAGTTGGGTGCACGAGTGGGTTACATCGAACTGGATCTCAAC
AGCGGTAAGATCCTTGAGAGTTTTCGCCCCGAAGAACGTTTTCCAATGATGAGCACTTTTAAAGTTCTGC
TATGTGGCGCGGTATTATCCCGTATTGACGCCGGGCAAGAGCAACTCGGTCGCCGCATACACTATTCTCA
GAATGACTTGGTTGAGTACTCACCAGTCACAGAAAAGCATCTTACGGATGGCATGACAGTAAGAGAATTA
TGCAGTGCTGCCATAACCATGAGTGATAACACTGCGGCCAACTTACTTCTGACAACGATCGGAGGACCGA
AGGAGCTAACCGCTTTTTTGCACAACATGGGGGATCATGTAACTCGCCTTGATCGTTGGGAACCGGAGCT
GAATGAAGCCATACCAAACGACGAGCGTGACACCACGATGCCTGTAGCAATGGCAACAACGTTGCGCAAA
CTATTAACTGGCGAACTACTTACTCTAGCTTCCCGGCAACAATTAATAGACTGGATGGAGGCGGATAAAG
TTGCAGGACCACTTCTGCGCTCGGCCCTTCCGGCTGGCTGGTTTATTGCTGATAAATCTGGAGCCGGTGA
GCGTGGGTCTCGCGGTATCATTGCAGCACTGGGGCCAGATGGTAAGCCCTCCCGTATCGTAGTTATCTAC
ACGACGGGGAGTCAGGCAACTATGGATGAACGAAATAGACAGATCGCTGAGATAGGTGCCTCACTGATTA
AGCATTGGTAACTGTCAGACCAAGTTTACTCATATATACTTTAGATTGATTTAAAACTTCATTTTTAATT
TAAAAGGATCTAGGTGAAGATCCTTTTTGATAATCTCATGACCAAAATCCCTTAACGTGAGTTTTCGTTC
CACTGAGCGTCAGACCCCGTAGAAAAGATCAAAGGATCTTCTTGAGATCCTTTTTTTCTGCGCGTAATCT
GCTGCTTGCAAACAAAAAAACCACCGCTACCAGCGGTGGTTTGTTTGCCGGATCAAGAGCTACCAACTCT
TTTTCCGAAGGTAACTGGCTTCAGCAGAGCGCAGATACCAAATACTGTTCTTCTAGTGTAGCCGTAGTTA
GGCCACCACTTCAAGAACTCTGTAGCACCGCCTACATACCTCGCTCTGCTAATCCTGTTACCAGTGGCTG
CTGCCAGTGGCGATAAGTCGTGTCTTACCGGGTTGGACTCAAGACGATAGTTACCGGATAAGGCGCAGCG
GTCGGGCTGAACGGGGGGTTCGTGCACACAGCCCAGCTTGGAGCGAACGACCTACACCGAACTGAGATAC
CTACAGCGTGAGCTATGAGAAAGCGCCACGCTTCCCGAAGGGAGAAAGGCGGACAGGTATCCGGTAAGCG
GCAGGGTCGGAACAGGAGAGCGCACGAGGGAGCTTCCAGGGGGAAACGCCTGGTATCTTTATAGTCCTGT
CGGGTTTCGCCACCTCTGACTTGAGCGTCGATTTTTGTGATGCTCGTCAGGGGGGCGGAGCCTATGGAAA
AACGCCAGCAACGCGGCCTTTTTACGGTTCCTGGCCTTTTGCTGGCCTTTTGCTCACATGTTCTTTCCTG
CGTTATCCCCTGATTCTGTGGATAACCGTATTACCGCCTTTGAGTGAGCTGATACCGCTCGCCGCAGCCG
AACGACCGAGCGCAGCGAGTCAGTGAGCGAGGAAGCGGAAGAGCGCCCAATACGCAAACCGCCTCTCCCC
GCGCGTTGGCCGATTCATTAATGCAGCTGGCACGACAGGTTTCCCGACTGGAAAGCGGGCAGTGAGCGCA
ACGCAATTAATGTGAGTTAGCTCACTCATTAGGCACCCCAGGCTTTACACTTTATGCTTCCGGCTCGTAT
GTTGTGTGGAATTGTGAGCGGATAACAATTTCACACAGGAAACAGCTATGACCATGATTACGCCAAGCGC
GCAATTAACCCTCACTAAAGGGAACAAAAGCTGGAGCTGCAAGCTTAATGTAGTCTTATGCAATACTCTT
GTAGTCTTGCAACATGGTAACGATGAGTTAGCAACATGCCTTACAAGGAGAGAAAAAGCACCGTGCATGC
CGATTGGTGGAAGTAAGGTGGTACGATCGTGCCTTATTAGGAAGGCAACAGACGGGTCTGACATGGATTG
GACGAACCACTGAATTGCCGCATTGCAGAGATATTGTATTTAAGTGCCTAGCTCGATACATAAACGGGTC
TCTCTGGTTAGACCAGATCTGAGCCTGGGAGCTCTCTGGCTAACTAGGGAACCCACTGCTTAAGCCTCAA
TAAAGCTTGCCTTGAGTGCTTCAAGTAGTGTGTGCCCGTCTGTTGTGTGACTCTGGTAACTAGAGATCCC
TCAGACCCTTTTAGTCAGTGTGGAAAATCTCTAGCAGTGGCGCCCGAACAGGGACTTGAAAGCGAAAGGG
AAACCAGAGGAGCTCTCTCGACGCAGGACTCGGCTTGCTGAAGCGCGCACGGCAAGAGGCGAGGGGCGGC
GACTGGTGAGTACGCCAAAAATTTTGACTAGCGGAGGCTAGAAGGAGAGAGATGGGTGCGAGAGCGTCAG
TATTAAGCGGGGGAGAATTAGATCGCGATGGGAAAAAATTCGGTTAAGGCCAGGGGGAAAGAAAAAATAT
AAATTAAAACATATAGTATGGGCAAGCAGGGAGCTAGAACGATTCGCAGTTAATCCTGGCCTGTTAGAAA
CATCAGAAGGCTGTAGACAAATACTGGGACAGCTACAACCATCCCTTCAGACAGGATCAGAAGAACTTAG
ATCATTATATAATACAGTAGCAACCCTCTATTGTGTGCATCAAAGGATAGAGATAAAAGACACCAAGGAA
GCTTTAGACAAGATAGAGGAAGAGCAAAACAAAAGTAAGACCACCGCACAGCAAGCGGCCGCTGATCTTC
AGACCTGGAGGAGGAGATATGAGGGACAATTGGAGAAGTGAATTATATAAATATAAAGTAGTAAAAATTG
AACCATTAGGAGTAGCACCCACCAAGGCAAAGAGAAGAGTGGTGCAGAGAGAAAAAAGAGCAGTGGGAAT
AGGAGCTTTGTTCCTTGGGTTCTTGGGAGCAGCAGGAAGCACTATGGGCGCAGCGTCAATGACGCTGACG
GTACAGGCCAGACAATTATTGTCTGGTATAGTGCAGCAGCAGAACAATTTGCTGAGGGCTATTGAGGCGC
AACAGCATCTGTTGCAACTCACAGTCTGGGGCATCAAGCAGCTCCAGGCAAGAATCCTGGCTGTGGAAAG
ATACCTAAAGGATCAACAGCTCCTGGGGATTTGGGGTTGCTCTGGAAAACTCATTTGCACCACTGCTGTG
CCTTGGAATGCTAGTTGGAGTAATAAATCTCTGGAACAGATTTGGAATCACACGACCTGGATGGAGTGGG
ACAGAGAAATTAACAATTACACAAGCTTAATACACTCCTTAATTGAAGAATCGCAAAACCAGCAAGAAAA
GAATGAACAAGAATTATTGGAATTAGATAAATGGGCAAGTTTGTGGAATTGGTTTAACATAACAAATTGG
CTGTGGTATATAAAATTATTCATAATGATAGTAGGAGGCTTGGTAGGTTTAAGAATAGTTTTTGCTGTAC
TTTCTATAGTGAATAGAGTTAGGCAGGGATATTCACCATTATCGTTTCAGACCCACCTCCCAACCCCGAG
GGGACCCGACAGGCCCGAAGGAATAGAAGAAGAAGGTGGAGAGAGAGACAGAGACAGATCCATTCGATTA
GTGAACGGATCTCGACGGTATCGGTTAACTTTTAAAAGAAAAGGGGGGATTGGGGGGTACAGTGCAGGGG
AAAGAATAGTAGACATAATAGCAACAGACATACAAACTAAAGAATTACAAAAACAAATTACAAAAATTCA
AAATTTTATCGATCACGAGACTAGCCTCGAGATATCACCACTTTGTACAAGAAAGCTGGGTCCCTCCCCA
CCCAGTCGCCACCCACGCACACTTTCCCTCTCGCCTGGGGCAGCTGGTGGGAGGGGGCTGGGCCCGGCTG
GGCAACTGGGGGAGGCTGGGAAAGTCCAGGCTGTCCCTCTTGGGGGCGGGGGGTGGGACACGGGGGCTGT
GTGCTGGGATGCTCACTGGGATGGAGGGAGGGAGGGTCGACAGCCCCTACAGCTGCGGTCCCCTTCCCAG
CAGCCTGCCCAGGCACAGAAAGGTCTCTTTGTTCTCTGCCTTTAAAGGGTAAGAGAAACACTTCTGCATG
GCAAATTAGCCCAAAAATGTATTTCTCTAAAGCACCCGATTGTCTCCCCAGTCTGCAGCTGCAGGGAAGT
CCCAGGGAGCTGGGGAGGGGCGGCTTTGGGGTGACCCTGGGGGACAGGGAGAGGAGGTGGGGAAAGAGGG
GCCCCATCTTGCCTTCCTGCCTCTGCTCTCAGACTCTCAGTCACAGGAGGGCACAGCTGGAGAGGGTCTT
GCGGTTATGGAGACAATTCACCCCTGTATTACAAGAGAGGGAAACTGAGCCTGCTTTTTTGTACAAACTT
GTGATATCCAGTGACGTAGGAAGTCCATCCATTCACAGCGCTTCTATAAAGGCGCCAGCTGAGGCGCCTA
CTACTCCAACCGCGACTGCAGCGAGCAACTGAGAAGACTGGATAGAGCCGGCGGTTCCGCGAACGAGCAG
TGACCGCGCTCCCACCCAGCTCTGCTCTGCAGCTCCCACCAGTGTCTACCCCTGGACCCCTTGCCGGGCT
TTCCCCAAACTTCGAGGATCCACCGGTCGCCACCATGGTGAGCAAGGGCGAGGAGCTGTTCACCGGGGTG
GTGCCCATCCTGGTCGAGCTGGACGGCGACGTAAACGGCCACAAGTTCAGCGTGTCCGGCGAGGGCGAGG
GCGATGCCACCTACGGCAAGCTGACCCTGAAGTTCATCTGCACCACCGGCAAGCTGCCCGTGCCCTGGCC
CACCCTCGTGACCACCCTGACCTACGGCGTGCAGTGCTTCAGCCGCTACCCCGACCACATGAAGCAGCAC
GACTTCTTCAAGTCCGCCATGCCCGAAGGCTACGTCCAGGAGCGCACCATCTTCTTCAAGGACGACGGCA
ACTACAAGACCCGCGCCGAGGTGAAGTTCGAGGGCGACACCCTGGTGAACCGCATCGAGCTGAAGGGCAT
CGACTTCAAGGAGGACGGCAACATCCTGGGGCACAAGCTGGAGTACAACTACAACAGCCACAACGTCTAT
ATCATGGCCGACAAGCAGAAGAACGGCATCAAGGTGAACTTCAAGATCCGCCACAACATCGAGGACGGCA
GCGTGCAGCTCGCCGACCACTACCAGCAGAACACCCCCATCGGCGACGGCCCCGTGCTGCTGCCCGACAA
CCACTACCTGAGCACCCAGTCCGCCCTGAGCAAAGACCCCAACGAGAAGCGCGATCACATGGTCCTGCTG
GAGTTCGTGACCGCCGCCGGGATCACTCTCGGCATGGACGAGCTGTACAAGTAAAGCGGCCGCGTCGACA
ATCAACCTCTGGATTACAAAATTTGTGAAAGATTGACTGGTATTCTTAACTATGTTGCTCCTTTTACGCT
ATGTGGATACGCTGCTTTAATGCCTTTGTATCATGCTATTGCTTCCCGTATGGCTTTCATTTTCTCCTCC
TTGTATAAATCCTGGTTGCTGTCTCTTTATGAGGAGTTGTGGCCCGTTGTCAGGCAACGTGGCGTGGTGT
GCACTGTGTTTGCTGACGCAACCCCCACTGGTTGGGGCATTGCCACCACCTGTCAGCTCCTTTCCGGGAC
TTTCGCTTTCCCCCTCCCTATTGCCACGGCGGAACTCATCGCCGCCTGCCTTGCCCGCTGCTGGACAGGG
GCTCGGCTGTTGGGCACTGACAATTCCGTGGTGTTGTCGGGGAAGCTGACGTCCTTTCCATGGCTGCTCG
CCTGTGTTGCCACCTGGATTCTGCGCGGGACGTCCTTCTGCTACGTCCCTTCGGCCCTCAATCCAGCGGA
CCTTCCTTCCCGCGGCCTGCTGCCGGCTCTGCGGCCTCTTCCGCGTCTTCGCCTTCGCCCTCAGACGAGT
CGGATCTCCCTTTGGGCCGCCTCCCCGCCTGGAATTTCACCGGCGACCGATTCCTCCCGATAAGTAAATT
ACAGAAAAGCTCAGGTTAAATGTAAGAGGATCTTAAATATTGATTTGGTTTTTGTCTTAATGGTGCCCGG
CGTATTTATACGAACCATTAAATTTCACTAGACCGTTTGTAGTCAGTGGTGAACGCTGCATGACCCACGC
TCTCAAAGTGAGTTGTGTTGCTTTGCGGGAATCCAGCAGTCACATTAATGCTGGAAAAAGTTCAGGCAAC
TAGTTTAAGACCAATGACTTACAAGGCAGCTGTAGATCTTAGCCACTTTTTAAAAGAAAAGGGGGGACTG
GAAGGGCTAATTCACTCCCAACGAAGACAAGATCTGCTTTTTGCTTGTACTGGGTCTCTCTGGTTAGACC
AGATCTGAGCCTGGGAGCTCTCTGGCTAACTAGGGAACCCACTGCTTAAGCCTCAATAAAGCTTGCCTTG
AGTGCTTCAAGTAGTGTGTGCCCGTCTGTTGTGTGACTCTGGTAACTAGAGATCCCTCAGACCCTTTTAG
TCAGTGTGGAAAATCTCTAGCAGTAGTAGTTCATGTCATCTTATTATTCAGTATTTATAACTTGCAAAGA
AATGAATATCAGAGAGTGAGAGGAACTTGTTTATTGCAGCTTATAATGGTTACAAATAAAGCAATAGCAT
CACAAATTTCACAAATAAAGCATTTTTTTCACTGCATTCTAGTTGTGGTTTGTCCAAACTCATCAATGTA
TCTTATCATGTCTGGCTCTAGCTATCCCGCCCCTAACTCCGCCCAGTTCCGCCCATTCTCCGCCCCATGG
CTGACTAATTTTTTTTATTTATGCAGAGGCCGAGGCCGCCTCGGCCTCTGAGCTATTCCAGAAGTAGTGA
GGAGGCTTTTTTGGAGGCCTAGGGACGTACCCAATTCGCCCTATAGTGAGTCGTATTACGCGCGCTCACT
GGCCGTCGTTTTACAACGTCGTGACTGGGAAAACCCTGGCGTTACCCAACTTAATCGCCTTGCAGCACAT
CCCCCTTTCGCCAGCTGGCGTAATAGCGAAGAGGCCCGCACCGATCGCCCTTCCCAACAGTTGCGCAGCC
TGAATGGCGAATGGG
[124 nt withheld, positions 7436-7559]
C
[91 nt withheld, positions 7561-7651]
A
[49 nt withheld, positions 7653-7701]
CCTTTGACGTTGGAGTCCACGTTCTTT
[37 nt withheld, positions 7729-7765]
ACCCTATCTCGGTCTATTCTTTTGATTTATAAGGGATTTTGCCGATTTCGGCCTATTGGTTAAAAAATGA
GCTGATTTAACAAAAATTTAACGCGAATTTTAACAAAATATTAACGCTTACAATTT
